>Addgene plasmid #60795 | pIS1 mHK1 | depositor full sequence | sequence record 97806 | pIS1 mHK1 sequence 4801 bps
TAACTGGTCCGCAGTGGTGGGCCAGATGTAAACAAATGAATGTTCTTGATTCATTTATTAATTATTATGA
TTCAGAAAAACATGCAGAAAATGCTGTTATTTTTTTACATGGTAACGCGGCCTCTTCTTATTTATGGCGA
CATGTTGTGCCACATATTGAGCCAGTAGCGCGGTGTATTATACCAGACCTTATTGGTATGGGCAAATCAG
GCAAATCTGGTAATGGTTCTTATAGGTTACTTGATCATTACAAATATCTTACTGCATGGTTTGAACTTCT
TAATTTACCAAAGAAGATCATTTTTGTCGGCCATGATTGGGGTGCTTGTTTGGCATTTCATTATAGCTAT
GAGCATCAAGATAAGATCAAAGCAATAGTTCACGCTGAAAGTGTAGTAGATGTGATTGAATCATGGGATG
AATGGCCTGATATTGAAGAAGATATTGCGTTGATCAAATCTGAAGAAGGAGAAAAAATGGTTTTGGAGAA
TAACTTCTTCGTGGAAACCATGTTGCCATCAAAAATCATGAGAAAGTTAGAACCAGAAGAATTTGCAGCA
TATCTTGAACCATTCAAAGAGAAAGGTGAAGTTCGTCGTCCAACATTATCATGGCCTCGTGAAATCCCGT
TAGTAAAAGGTGGTAAACCTGACGTTGTACAAATTGTTAGGAATTATAATGCTTATCTACGTGCAAGTGA
TGATTTACCAAAAATGTTTATTGAATCGGACCCAGGATTCTTTTCCAATGCTATTGTTGAAGGTGCCAAG
AAGTTTCCTAATACTGAATTTGTCAAAGTAAAAGGTCTTCATTTTTCGCAAGAAGATGCACCTGATGAAA
TGGGAAAATATATCAAATCGTTCGTTGAGCGAGTTCTCAAAAATGAACAATAATTCTAGGAGCTCTATAC
CGGTCTCGATATCACTACTAGTGTTCTAGAGAGTCCGGGATCCCCAGCCTACTGCCTCTCCAGCACTTCT
CTCTTCAAGCGGCGACCCCCTACCCTCCCAGCGAGTTGCGCTGGGAGACGCTGGCGCCAGGGCCTGCCGG
CGCGGGGAGGAAAGCAAAATCCAACTAATGGTATATATTGTAGGGTACAGAATAGAGCGTGTGCTGTTGA
TAATATCTCTCACCCGGATCCCTCCTCACTTGCCCTGCCACTTTGCATGGTTTGATTTTGACCTGGTCCC
CCACGTGTGAAGTGTAGTGGCATCCATTTCTAATGTATGCATTCATCCAACAGAGTTATTTATTGGCTGG
AGATGGAAAATCACACCACCTGACAGGCCTTCTGGGCCTCCAAAGCCCATCCTTGGGGTTCCCCCTCCCT
GTGTGAAATGTATTATCACCAGCAGACACTGCCGGGCCTCCCTCCCGGGGGCACTGCCTGAAGGCGAGTG
TGGGCATAACGTAAGCTGCTTCCTCCCCTCCTGGCACCCACTGTGGCCTGGCATCGCATCGTGGTGTGTC
AATGCCACAAAATCGTGTGTCCGTGGAACCAGTCCTAGCCGCGTGTGACAGTCTTGCATTCTGTTTGTCT
CGTGGGGGGAGGTGGACAGTCCTGCGGAAATGTGTCTTGTCTCCATTTGGATAAAAGGAACCAACCAACA
AACAATGCCATCACTGGAATTTCCCACCGCTTTGTGAGCCGTGTCGGCGGCCGCTTCGAGCAGACATGAT
AAGATACATTGATGAGTTTGGACAAACCACAACTAGAATGCAGTGAAAAAAATGCTTTATTTGTGAAATT
TGTGATGCTATTGCTTTATTTGTAACCATTATAAGCTGCAATAAACAAGTTAACAACAACAATTGCATTC
ATTTTATGTTTCAGGTTCAGGGGGAGGTGTGGGAGGTTTTTTAAAGCAAGTAAAACCTCTACAAATGTGG
TAAAATCGATAAGGATCCAGGTGGCACTTTTCGGGGAAATGTGCGCGGAACCCCTATTTGTTTATTTTTC
TAAATACATTCAAATATGTATCCGCTCATGAGACAATAACCCTGATAAATGCTTCAATAATATTGAAAAA
GGAAGAGTATGAGTATTCAACATTTCCGTGTCGCCCTTATTCCCTTTTTTGCGGCATTTTGCCTTCCTGT
TTTTGCTCACCCAGAAACGCTGGTGAAAGTAAAAGATGCTGAAGATCAGTTGGGTGCACGAGTGGGTTAC
ATCGAACTGGATCTCAACAGCGGTAAGATCCTTGAGAGTTTTCGCCCCGAAGAACGTTTTCCAATGATGA
GCACTTTTAAAGTTCTGCTATGTGGCGCGGTATTATCCCGTATTGACGCCGGGCAAGAGCAACTCGGTCG
CCGCATACACTATTCTCAGAATGACTTGGTTGAGTACTCACCAGTCACAGAAAAGCATCTTACGGATGGC
ATGACAGTAAGAGAATTATGCAGTGCTGCCATAACCATGAGTGATAACACTGCGGCCAACTTACTTCTGA
CAACGATCGGAGGACCGAAGGAGCTAACCGCTTTTTTGCACAACATGGGGGATCATGTAACTCGCCTTGA
TCGTTGGGAACCGGAGCTGAATGAAGCCATACCAAACGACGAGCGTGACACCACGATGCCTGTAGCAATG
GCAACAACGTTGCGCAAACTATTAACTGGCGAACTACTTACTCTAGCTTCCCGGCAACAATTAATAGACT
GGATGGAGGCGGATAAAGTTGCAGGACCACTTCTGCGCTCGGCCCTTCCGGCTGGCTGGTTTATTGCTGA
TAAATCTGGAGCCGGTGAGCGTGGGTCTCGCGGTATCATTGCAGCACTGGGGCCAGATGGTAAGCCCTCC
CGTATCGTAGTTATCTACACGACGGGGAGTCAGGCAACTATGGATGAACGAAATAGACAGATCGCTGAGA
TAGGTGCCTCACTGATTAAGCATTGGTAACTGTCAGACCAAGTTTACTCATATATACTTTAGATTGATTT
AAAACTTCATTTTTAATTTAAAAGGATCTAGGTGAAGATCCTTTTTGATAATCTCATGACCAAAATCCCT
TAACGTGAGTTTTCGTTCCACTGAGCGTCAGACCCCGTAGAAAAGATCAAAGGATCTTCTTGAGATCCTT
TTTTTCTGCGCGTAATCTGCTGCTTGCAAACAAAAAAACCACCGCTACCAGCGGTGGTTTGTTTGCCGGA
TCAAGAGCTACCAACTCTTTTTCCGAAGGTAACTGGCTTCAGCAGAGCGCAGATACCAAATACTGTTCTT
CTAGTGTAGCCGTAGTTAGGCCACCACTTCAAGAACTCTGTAGCACCGCCTACATACCTCGCTCTGCTAA
TCCTGTTACCAGTGGCTGCTGCCAGTGGCGATAAGTCGTGTCTTACCGGGTTGGACTCAAGACGATAGTT
ACCGGATAAGGCGCAGCGGTCGGGCTGAACGGGGGGTTCGTGCACACAGCCCAGCTTGGAGCGAACGACC
TACACCGAACTGAGATACCTACAGCGTGAGCTATGAGAAAGCGCCACGCTTCCCGAAGGGAGAAAGGCGG
ACAGGTATCCGGTAAGCGGCAGGGTCGGAACAGGAGAGCGCACGAGGGAGCTTCCAGGGGGAAACGCCTG
GTATCTTTATAGTCCTGTCGGGTTTCGCCACCTCTGACTTGAGCGTCGATTTTTGTGATGCTCGTCAGGG
GGGCGGAGCCTATGGAAAAACGCCAGCAACGCGGCCTTTTTACGGTTCCTGGCCTTTTGCTGGCCTTTTG
CTCACATGGCTCGACAGATCTAAATGAGTCTTCGGACCTCGCGGGGGCCGCTTAAGCGGTGGTTAGGGTT
TGTCTGACGCGGGGGGAGGGGGAAGGAACGAAACACTCTCATTCGGAGGCGGCTCGGGGTTTGGTCTTGG
TGGCCACGGGCACGCAGAAGAGCGCCGCGATCCTCTTAAGCACCCCCCCGCCCTCCGTGGAGGCGGGGGT
TTGGTCGGCGGGTGGTAACTGGCGGGCCGCTGACTCGGGCGGGTCGCGCGCCCCAGAGTGTGACCTTTTC
GGTCTGCTCGCAGACCCCCGGGCGGCGCCGCCGCGGCGGCGACGGGCTCGCTGGGTCCTAGGCTCCATGG
GGACCGTATACGTGGACAGGCTCTGGAGCATCCGCACGACTGCGGTGATATTACCGGAGACCTTCTGCGG
GACGAGCCGGGTCACGCGGCTGACGCGGAGCGTCCGTTGGGCGACAAACACCAGGACGGGGCACAGGTAC
ACTATCTTGTCACCCGGAGGCGCGAGGGACTGCAGGAGCTTCAGGGAGTGGCGCAGCTGCTTCATCCCCG
TGGCCCGTTGCTCGCGTTTGCTGGCGGTGTCCCCGGAAGAAATATATTTGCATGTCTTTAGTTCTATGAT
GACACAAACCCCGCCCAGCGTCTTGTCATTGGCGAATTCGAACACGCAGATGCAGTCGGGGCGGCGCGGT
CCCAGGTCCACTTCGCATATTAAGGTGACGCGTGTGGCCTCGAACACCGAGCGACCCTGCAGCGACCCGC
TTAAAAGCTTGATTCTTCTGACACAACAGTCTCGAACTTAAGCTGCAGAAGTTGGTCGTGAGGCACTGGG
CAGGTAAGTATCAAGGTTACAAGACAGGTTTAAGGAGACCAATAGAAACTGGGCTTGTCGAGACAGAGAA
GACTCTTGCGTTTCTGATAGGCACCTATTGGTCTTACTGACATCCACTTTGCCTTTCTCTCCACAGGTGT
CCACTCCCAGTTCAATTACAGCTCTTAAGGCTAGAGTACTTAATACGACTCACTATAGGCTAGCCACCAT
GACTTCGAAAGTTTATGATCCAGAACAAAGGAAACGGATGA
Features (pLannotate 1.2.2; 9 found; start..end, strand, type, name):
   1680..1801    -  polyA_signal   SV40 poly(A) signal: SV40 polyadenylation signal
   1824..1892    -  CDS            large T antigen (fragment): large T antigen from SV40 (simian virus 40)
   1934..2038    +  promoter       AmpR promoter: bla
   2039..2899    +  CDS            AmpR: β-lactamase; bla; confers resistance to ampicillin, carbenicillin, and related antibiotics
   3070..3658    +  rep_origin     ori: high-copy-number ColE1/pMB1/pBR322/pUC origin of replication
   3733..4484    +  promoter       HSV TK promoter: herpes simplex virus thymidine kinase promoter
   4554..4686    +  intron         chimeric intron: chimera between introns from human β-globin and immunoglobulin heavy chain genes
   4731..4749    +  promoter       T7 promoter: promoter for bacteriophage T7 RNA polymerase
   4759..893     +  CDS            Rluc (across the origin): luciferase from the anthozoan coelenterate Renilla reniformis (sea pansy)
