[The description below was written by a language model from this plasmid's Addgene catalogue record and pLannotate feature annotations shown in this document.]
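Description:
pIS1 mHK1 is a mammalian-expression luciferase reporter built on the pIS1 backbone and designed to measure microRNA-mediated repression acting through a 3′ UTR. It is propagated in E. coli as a high-copy plasmid by a ColE1/pUC-type origin and selected with ampicillin through the β-lactamase (AmpR) gene and its native promoter.

The reporter unit is driven by the herpes simplex virus thymidine kinase (HSV-TK) promoter, a moderate constitutive promoter in mammalian cells. This is followed by a chimeric β-globin/immunoglobulin intron that aids transcript processing and expression, and a T7 promoter that would permit in vitro transcription. Next comes the Renilla luciferase (Rluc) coding sequence, which spans the numbering origin of the 4,801 nt sequence record. Downstream of Rluc, a fragment of the human hexokinase 1 (HK1) 3′ UTR was cloned between XbaI and NotI sites, both of which are retained. This insert is not annotated in the feature table, but it presumably lies in the unannotated stretch between the end of Rluc and the SV40-derived region. That region carries a polyadenylation signal and a small large T antigen fragment, both annotated on the opposite strand.

In this version the miR-155 binding sites in the HK1 UTR have been mutated, so the construct acts as the miRNA-insensitive control. Comparing its Renilla signal with that of a reporter carrying intact sites isolates the repression attributable to miR-155. The record describes its use in measuring how miR-155-mediated repression differs between cellular contexts. The record does not state which nucleotides were changed or the boundaries of the UTR fragment.
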