Addgene plasmid #60795: pIS1 mHK1
Purpose: Luciferase reporter to measure miR-155 mediated differential repression. Contains HK1 3' UTR and mutated miR-155 sites
Depositing lab: David Bartel. Depositing organization: Whitehead Institute for Biomedical Research. Publication: Global analyses of the effect of different cellular contexts on microRNA targeting. Nam JW, Rissland OS, Koppstein D, Abreu-Goodger C, Jan CH, Agarwal V, Yildirim MA, Rodriguez A, Bartel DP. Mol Cell. 2014 Mar 20;53(6):1031-43. doi: 10.1016/j.molcel.2014.02.013. Epub 2014 Mar 13. PubMed 24631284.
Backbone
  Vector backbone: pIS1
  Backbone manufacturer: Bartel lab (Addgene plasmid # 12179)
  Backbone size w/o insert (bp): 4085
  Vector type: Mammalian Expression, Luciferase
Growth in bacteria
  Bacterial resistance: Ampicillin, 100 μg/mL
  Growth temperature: 37°C
  Growth strain: DH5alpha
  Copy number: High Copy
Gene/Insert
  Gene/Insert name: HK1 3'UTR and mutated miR-155 binding site
  Species: H. sapiens (human)
  Mutation: mutated miR-155 binding site
  Entrez Gene: HK1 (a.k.a. HK, HK1-ta, HK1-tb, HK1-tc, HKD, HKI, HMSNR, HXK1, NEDVIBA, NMSR, RP79, hexokinase)
  Promoter: thymidine kinase (HSV-TK promoter)
  Cloning method: Restriction Enzyme; 5′ cloning site XbaI (not destroyed); 3′ cloning site NotI (not destroyed)
  Sequencing primers: 5′ chim-int-F (5'-TCTTACTGACATCCACTTTGCC-3') to confirm luciferase; 3′ EBV-rev
Terms and licenses: Academic/Nonprofit Terms; Industry Terms: Not Available to Industry
How to cite: pIS1 mHK1 was a gift from David Bartel (Addgene plasmid # 60795 ; http://n2t.net/addgene:60795 ; RRID:Addgene_60795)
