>Addgene plasmid #60795 | pIS1 mHK1 | addgene partial sequence | sequence record 98340 | Rluc-F 5'-ccaggattcttttccaatgc-3'
AAGTAAAAGGTCTTCATTTTTCGCAAGAAGATGCACCTGATGAAATGGGAAAATATATCAAATCGTTCGT
TGAGCGAGTTCTCAAAAATGAACAATAATTCTAGGAGCTCTATACCGGTCTCGATATCACTACTAGTGTT
CTAGAGAGTCCGGGATCCCCAGCCTACTGCCTCTCCAGCACTTCTCTCTTCAAGCGGCGACCCCCTACCC
TCCCAGCGAGTTGCGCTGGGAGACGCTGGCGCCAGGGCCTGCCGGCGCGGGGAGGAAAGCAAAATCCAAC
TAATGGTATATATTGTAGGGTACAGAATAGAGCGTGTGCTGTTGATAATATCTCTCACCCGGATCCCTCC
TCACTTGCCCTGCCACTTTGCATGGTTTGATTTTGACCTGGTCCCCCACGTGTGAAGTGTAGTGGCATCC
ATTTCTAATGTATGCATTCATCCAACAGAGTTATTTATTGGCTGGAGATGGAAAATCACACCACCTGACA
GGCCTTCTGGGCCTCCAAAGCCCATCCTTGGGGTTCCCCCTCCCTGTGTGAAATGTATTATCACCAGCAG
ACACTGCCGGGCCTCCCTCCCGGGGGCACTGCCTGAAGGCGAGTGTGGGCATAACGTAAGCTGCTTCCTC
CCCTCCTGGCACCCACTGTGGCCTGGCATCGCATCGTGGTGTGTCAATGCCACAAAATCGTGTGTCCGTG
GAACCAGTCCTAGCCGCGTGTGACAGTCTTGCATTCTGTTTGTCTCGTGGG
