>Addgene plasmid #60795 | pIS1 mHK1 | addgene partial sequence | sequence record 98407 | EBV-rev 5'-GTGGTTTGTCCAAACTCATC-3'
AGCGGCCGCCGACACGGCTCACAAAGCGGTGGGAAATTCCAGTGATGGCATTGTTTGTTGGTTGGTTCCT
TTTATCCAAATGGAGACAAGACACATTTCCGCAGGACTGTCCACCTCCCCCCACGAGACAAACAGAATGC
AAGACTGTCACACGCGGCTAGGACTGGTTCCACGGACACACGATTTTGTGGCATTGACACACCACGATGC
GATGCCAGGCCACAGTGGGTGCCAGGAGGGGAGGAAGCAGCTTACGTTATGCCCACACTCGCCTTCAGGC
AGTGCCCCCGGGAGGGAGGCCCGGCAGTGTCTGCTGGTGATAATACATTTCACACAGGGAGGGGGAACCC
CAAGGATGGGCTTTGGAGGCCCAGAAGGCCTGTCAGGTGGTGTGATTTTCCATCTCCAGCCAATAAATAA
CTCTGTTGGATGAATGCATACATTAGAAATGGATGCCACTACACTTCACACGTGGGGGACCAGGTCAAAA
TCAAACCATGCAAAGTGGCAGGGCAAGTGAGGAGGGATCCGGGTGAGAGATATTATCAACAGCACACGCT
CTATTCTGTACCCTACAATATATACCATTAGTTGGATTTTGCTTTCCTCCCCGCGCCGGCAGGCCCTGGC
GCCAGCGTCTCCCAGCGCAACTCGCTGGGAGGGTAGGGGGTCGCCGCTTGAAGAGAGAAGTGCTGGAGAG
GCAGTAGGCTGGGGATCCCGGACTCTCTAGAACACTAGTAGTGATATCGAGACCGGTATAGAGCTCCTAG
AATTATTGTTCATTTTTGAGAACTCGCTCAACGAACGATTTGATATATTT
